Addgene plasmid #52559: pRB20
Purpose: serves as PCR-template to generate HR donors for C-terminal YFP-tag
Depositing lab: Klaus Foerstemann. Depositing organization: Ludwig-Maximilians-Universitaet Muenchen (LMU). Publication: Efficient chromosomal gene modification with CRISPR/cas9 and PCR-based homologous recombination donors in cultured Drosophila cells. Bottcher R, Hollmann M, Merk K, Nitschko V, Obermaier C, Philippou-Massier J, Wieland I, Gaul U, Forstemann K. Nucleic Acids Res. 2014 Apr 19. 10.1093/nar/gku289 PubMed 24748663.
Backbone
  Vector backbone: pJet1.2
  Backbone manufacturer: Thermor Fisher / Fermentas
  Backbone size w/o insert (bp): 2972
  Total vector size (bp): 4477
  Vector type: blunt cloning kit
  Selectable markers: Blasticidin
Growth in bacteria
  Bacterial resistance: Ampicillin, 100 μg/mL
  Growth temperature: 37°C
  Growth strain: XL1 Blue
  Copy number: High Copy
Gene/Insert
  Gene/Insert name: eYFP and Blasticigin resistance cassette
  Species: Synthetic
  Insert size (bp): 720
  Cloning method: Unknown
  Sequencing primers: 5′ taatacgactcactataggg
Terms and licenses: Academic/Nonprofit Terms; Industry Terms: Not Available to Industry
How to cite: pRB20 was a gift from Klaus Foerstemann (Addgene plasmid # 52559 ; http://n2t.net/addgene:52559 ; RRID:Addgene_52559)
