[The description below was written by a language model from this plasmid's Addgene catalogue record and pLannotate feature annotations shown in this document.]
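Description:
pRB20 is a 4,477 bp template plasmid built in the pJet1.2 blunt-end cloning backbone. It is meant to serve as a PCR template for making homologous-recombination donors that add a C-terminal YFP tag to endogenous genes, not to be expressed directly. The associated work concerns CRISPR/Cas9-assisted chromosomal gene modification in cultured Drosophila cells. In E. coli the plasmid is maintained at high copy through a ColE1/pUC-type origin and selected with ampicillin via the β-lactamase gene and its native promoter. Residual backbone elements are also annotated: a T7 promoter upstream of the insert, a lac UV5 promoter with CAP site, a small lacI fragment, and a fragment scored as a restriction endonuclease gene. This last fragment probably corresponds to the pJet1.2 lethal gene that the cloned insert interrupts.

The payload begins with an EYFP coding sequence of 720 bp, which matches the listed insert size, although the full cassette is clearly longer. No eukaryotic promoter is annotated upstream of EYFP, as expected for a tag that is to be fused in frame to the 3′ end of a target gene and expressed from that gene's own promoter. Immediately downstream lies a blasticidin selection cassette: a fragment of the strong Drosophila copia promoter drives blasticidin S deaminase, followed by a short sequence matching the P element 3′ end. The cassette is flanked by two minimal FRT sites in the same orientation. Cells that have integrated the donor can therefore be enriched with blasticidin, and the marker can later be excised by FLP recombinase, leaving the YFP tag and a single FRT site. Target-specific homology arms are not part of the plasmid and would presumably be supplied through the PCR primers.
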