Features (pLannotate 1.2.2; 14 found; start..end, strand, type, name):
    305..323     +  promoter       T7 promoter: promoter for bacteriophage T7 RNA polymerase
    358..1077    +  CDS            EYFP: enhanced YFP mammalian codon-optimized
   1084..1117    -  protein_bind   FRT (minimal): supports FLP-mediated excision but not integration (Turan and Bode, 2011) FLP recombinase from the Saccharomyces cerevisiae 2μ plasmid
   1132..1384    +  promoter       copia promoter (fragment): strong promoter from the Drosophila transposable element copia (Sinclair et al., 1986)
   1394..1791    +  CDS            BSD (fragment): blasticidin S deaminase; Aspergillus terreus BSD; confers resistance to blasticidin
   1793..1822    +  misc_feature   P element 3' end (fragment): P element 3' end
   1841..1874    -  protein_bind   FRT (minimal): supports FLP-mediated excision but not integration (Turan and Bode, 2011) FLP recombinase from the Saccharomyces cerevisiae 2μ plasmid
   1876..2256    -  CDS            sinIR (fragment): T2S1_SALIN - Protein predicted: Swiss-Prot protein existence level 4. Recognizes the double-stranded sequence GGWCC and cleaves after G-1. From Salmonella infantis.
   2309..2339    -  promoter       lac UV5 promoter: E. coli lac promoter with an "up" mutation
   2354..2375    -  protein_bind   CAP binding site: CAP binding activates transcription in the presence of cAMP. E. coli catabolite activator protein
   2400..2483    -  CDS            lacI (fragment): lac repressor; lacI; The lac repressor binds to the lac operator to inhibit transcription in E. coli. This inhibition can be relieved by adding lactose or isopropyl-β-D-thiogalactopyranoside (IPTG).
   2666..3254    -  rep_origin     ori: high-copy-number ColE1/pMB1/pBR322/pUC origin of replication
   3425..4285    -  CDS            AmpR: β-lactamase; bla; confers resistance to ampicillin, carbenicillin, and related antibiotics
   4286..4390    -  promoter       AmpR promoter: bla
>Addgene plasmid #52559 | pRB20 | depositor full sequence | sequence record 81630 | pRB20 sequence 4477 bps
GCCCCTGCAGCCGAATTATATTATTTTTGCCAAATAATTTTTAACAAAAGCTCTGAAGTCTTCTTCATTT
AAATTCTTAGATGATACTTCATCTGGAAAATTGTCCCAATTAGTAGCATCACGCTGTGAGTAAGTTCTAA
ACCATTTTTTTATTGTTGTATTATCTCTAATCTTACTACTCGATGAGTTTTCGGTATTATCTCTATTTTT
AACTTGGAGCAGGTTCCATTCATTGTTTTTTTCATCATAGTGAATAAAATCAACTGCTTTAACACTTGTG
CCTGAACACCATATCCATCCGGCGTAATACGACTCACTATAGGGAGAGCGGCCGCCAGATCTTCCGGATG
GCTCGAGATGGTGAGCAAGGGCGAGGAGCTGTTCACCGGGGTGGTGCCCATCCTGGTCGAGCTGGACGGC
GACGTAAACGGCCACAAGTTCAGCGTGTCCGGCGAGGGCGAGGGCGATGCCACCTACGGCAAGCTGACCC
TGAAGTTCATCTGCACCACCGGCAAGCTGCCCGTGCCCTGGCCCACCCTCGTGACCACCTTCGGCTACGG
CCTGCAGTGCTTCGCCCGCTACCCCGACCACATGAAGCAGCACGACTTCTTCAAGTCCGCCATGCCCGAA
GGCTACGTCCAGGAGCGCACCATCTTCTTCAAGGACGACGGCAACTACAAGACCCGCGCCGAGGTGAAGT
TCGAGGGCGACACCCTGGTGAACCGCATCGAGCTGAAGGGCATCGACTTCAAGGAGGACGGCAACATCCT
GGGGCACAAGCTGGAGTACAACTACAACAGCCACAACGTCTATATCATGGCCGACAAGCAGAAGAACGGC
ATCAAGGTGAACTTCAAGATCCGCCACAACATCGAGGACGGCAGCGTGCAGCTCGCCGACCACTACCAGC
AGAACACCCCCATCGGCGACGGCCCCGTGCTGCTGCCCGACAACCACTACCTGAGCTACCAGTCCGCCCT
GAGCAAAGACCCCAACGAGAAGCGCGATCACATGGTCCTGCTGGAGTTCGTGACCGCCGCCGGGATCACT
CTCGGCATGGACGAGCTGTACAAGTAAACTAGTGAAGTTCCTATACTTTCTAGAGAATAGGAACTTCAAA
TAAACATATGCTGTTGGAATATACTATTCAACCTACAAAAATAACGTTAAACAACACTACTTTATATTTG
ATATGAATGGCCACACCTTTTATGCCATAAAACATATTGTAAGAGAATACCACTCTTTTTATTCCTTCTT
TCCTTCTTGTACGTTTTTTGCTGTGAGTAGGTCGTGGTGCTGGTGTTGCAGTTGAAATAACTTAAAATAT
AAATCATAAAACTCAAACATAAACTTGACTATTTATTTATTTATTAAGAAAGGAGGTACCGGTATGGCCA
AGCCTTTGTCTCAAGAAGAATCCACCCTCATTGAAAGAGCAACGGCTACAATCAACAGCATCCCCATCTC
TGAAGACTACAGCGTCGCCAGCGCAGCTCTCTCTAGCGACGGCCGCATCTTCACTGGTGTCAATGTATAT
CATTTTACTGGGGGACCTTGCGCAGAACTCGTGGTGCTGGGCACTGCTGCTGCTGCGGCAGCTGGCAACC
TGACTTGTATCGTCGCGATCGGAAATGAGAACAGGGGCATCTTGAGCCCCTGCGGACGGTGCCGACAGGT
TCTTCTCGATCTGCATCCTGGGATCAAAGCCATAGTGAAGGACAGTGATGGACAGCCGACGGCAGTTGGG
ATTCGTGAATTGCTGCCCTCTGGTTATGTGTGGGAGGGCTAGAAATTATTAAAAATAAAACTTTAAAAAT
AAATTTGTTTCTAACATATGGAAGTTCCTATACTTTCTAGAGAATAGGAACTTCATCTTTCTAGAAGATC
TCCTACAATATTCTCAGCTGCCATGGAAAATCGATGTTCTTCTTTTATTCTCTCAAGATTTTCAGGCTGT
ATATTAAAACTTATATTAAGAACTATGCTAACCACCTCATCAGGAACCGTTGTAGGTGGCGTGGGTTTTC
TTGGCAATCGACTCTCATGAAAACTACGAGCTAAATATTCAATATGTTCCTCTTGACCAACTTTATTCTG
CATTTTTTTTGAACGAGGTTTAGAGCAAGCTTCAGGAAACTGAGACAGGAATTTTATTAAAAATTTAAAT
TTTGAAGAAAGTTCAGGGTTAATAGCATCCATTTTTTGCTTTGCAAGTTCCTCAGCATTCTTAACAAAAG
ACGTCTCTTTTGACATGTTTAAAGTTTAAACCTCCTGTGTGAAATTATTATCCGCTCATAATTCCACACA
TTATACGAGCCGGAAGCATAAAGTGTAAAGCCTGGGGTGCCTAATGAGTGAGCTAACTCACATTAATTGC
GTTGCGCTCACTGCCAATTGCTTTCCAGTCGGGAAACCTGTCGTGCCAGCTGCATTAATGAATCGGCCAA
CGCGCGGGGAGAGGCGGTTTGCGTATTGGGCGCTCTTCCGCTTCCTCGCTCACTGACTCGCTGCGCTCGG
TCGTTCGGCTGCGGCGAGCGGTATCAGCTCACTCAAAGGCGGTAATACGGTTATCCACAGAATCAGGGGA
TAACGCAGGAAAGAACATGTGAGCAAAAGGCCAGCAAAAGGCCAGGAACCGTAAAAAGGCCGCGTTGCTG
GCGTTTTTCCATAGGCTCCGCCCCCCTGACGAGCATCACAAAAATCGACGCTCAAGTCAGAGGTGGCGAA
ACCCGACAGGACTATAAAGATACCAGGCGTTTCCCCCTGGAAGCTCCCTCGTGCGCTCTCCTGTTCCGAC
CCTGCCGCTTACCGGATACCTGTCCGCCTTTCTCCCTTCGGGAAGCGTGGCGCTTTCTCATAGCTCACGC
TGTAGGTATCTCAGTTCGGTGTAGGTCGTTCGCTCCAAGCTGGGCTGTGTGCACGAACCCCCCGTTCAGC
CCGACCGCTGCGCCTTATCCGGTAACTATCGTCTTGAGTCCAACCCGGTAAGACACGACTTATCGCCACT
GGCAGCAGCCACTGGTAACAGGATTAGCAGAGCGAGGTATGTAGGCGGTGCTACAGAGTTCTTGAAGTGG
TGGCCTAACTACGGCTACACTAGAAGGACAGTATTTGGTATCTGCGCTCTGCTGAAGCCAGTTACCTTCG
GAAAAAGAGTTGGTAGCTCTTGATCCGGCAAACAAACCACCGCTGGTAGCGGTGGTTTTTTTGTTTGCAA
GCAGCAGATTACGCGCAGAAAAAAAGGATCTCAAGAAGATCCTTTGATCTTTTCTACGGGGTCTGACGCT
CAGTGGAACGAAAACTCACGTTAAGGGATTTTGGTCATGAGATTATCAAAAAGGATCTTCACCTAGATCC
TTTTAAATTAAAAATGAAGTTTTAAATCAATCTAAAGTATATATGAGTAAACTTGGTCTGACAGTTACCA
ATGCTTAATCAGTGAGGCACCTATCTCAGCGATCTGTCTATTTCGTTCATCCATAGTTGCCTGACTCCCC
GTCGTGTAGATAACTACGATACGGGAGGGCTTACCATCTGGCCCCAGTGCTGCAATGATACCGCGAGACC
CACGCTCACCGGCTCCAGATTTATCAGCAATAAACCAGCCAGCCGGAAGGGCCGAGCGCAGAAGTGGTCC
TGCAACTTTATCCGCCTCCATCCAGTCTATTAATTGTTGCCGGGAAGCTAGAGTAAGTAGTTCGCCAGTT
AATAGTTTGCGCAACGTTGTTGCCATTGCTACAGGCATCGTGGTGTCACGCTCGTCGTTTGGTATGGCTT
CATTCAGCTCCGGTTCCCAACGATCAAGGCGAGTTACATGATCCCCCATGTTGTGCAAAAAAGCGGTTAG
CTCCTTCGGTCCTCCGATCGTTGTCAGAAGTAAGTTGGCCGCAGTGTTATCACTCATGGTTATGGCAGCA
CTGCATAATTCTCTTACTGTCATGCCATCCGTAAGATGCTTTTCTGTGACTGGTGAGTACTCAACCAAGT
CATTCTGAGAATAGTGTATGCGGCGACCGAGTTGCTCTTGCCCGGCGTCAATACGGGATAATACCGCGCC
ACATAGCAGAACTTTAAAAGTGCTCATCATTGGAAAACGTTCTTCGGGGCGAAAACTCTCAAGGATCTTA
CCGCTGTTGAGATCCAGTTCGATGTAACCCACTCGTGCACCCAACTGATCTTCAGCATCTTTTACTTTCA
CCAGCGTTTCTGGGTGAGCAAAAACAGGAAGGCAAAATGCCGCAAAAAAGGGAATAAGGGCGACACGGAA
ATGTTGAATACTCATACTCTTCCTTTTTCAATATTATTGAAGCATTTATCAGGGTTATTGTCTCATGAGC
GGATACATATTTGAATGTATTTAGAAAAATAAACAAATAGGGGTTCCGCGCACATTTCCCCGAAAAGTGC
CACCTGACGTCTAAGAAACCATTATTATCATGACATTAACCTATAAAAATAGGCGTATCACGAGGCC
