>Addgene plasmid #52559 | pRB20 | addgene partial sequence | sequence record 82648 | EGFP-C 5'-CATGGTCCTGCTGGAGTTCGTG-3'
ACGAGCTGTACAAGTAAACTAGTGAAGTTCCTATACTTTCTAGAGAATAGGAACTTCAAATAAACATATG
CTGTTGGAATATACTATTCAACCTACAAAAATAACGTTAAACAACACTACTTTATATTTGATATGAATGG
CCACACCTTTTATGCCATAAAACATATTGTAAGAGAATACCACTCTTTTTATTCCTTCTTTCCTTCTTGT
ACGTTTTTTGCTGTGAGTAGGTCGTGGTGCTGGTGTTGCAGTTGAAATAACTTAAAATATAAATCATAAA
ACTCAAACATAAACTTGACTATTTATTTATTTATTAAGAAAGGAGGTACCGGTATGGCCAAGCCTTTGTC
TCAAGAAGAATCCACCCTCATTGAAAGAGCAACGGCTACAATCAACAGCATCCCCATCTCTGAAGACTAC
AGCGTCGCCAGCGCAGCTCTCTCTAGCGACGGCCGCATCTTCACTGGTGTCAATGTATATCATTTTACTG
GGGGACCTTGCGCAGAACTCGTGGTGCTGGGCACTGCTGCTGCTGCGGCAGCTGGCAACCTGACTTGTAT
CGTCGCGATCGGAAATGAGAACAGGGGCATCTTGAGCCCCTGCGGACGGTGCCGACAGGTTCTTCTCGAT
CTGCATCCTGGGATCAAAGCCATAGTGAAGGACAGTGATGGACAGCCGACGGCAGTTGGGATTCGTGAAT
TGCTGCCCTCTGGTTATGTGTGGGAGGGCTAGAAATTATTAAAAATAAAACTTTAAAAATAAATTTGTTT
CTAACATATGGAAGTTCCTATACTTTCTAGAGAATAGGAACTTCATCTTTCTAGAAGATCTCCTACAATA
TTCTCAGCTGCCATGGAAA
