>Addgene plasmid #52559 | pRB20 | addgene partial sequence | sequence record 83081 | pBRforEco 5'-AATAGGCGTATCACGAGGC-3'
TTATTTTTGCCAAATAATTTTTAACAAAAGCTCTGAAGTCTTCTTCATTTAAATTCTTAGATGATACTTC
ATCTGGAAAATTGTCCCAATTAGTAGCATCACGCTGTGAGTAAGTTCTAAACCATTTTTTTATTGTTGTA
TTATCTCTAATCTTACTACTCGATGAGTTTTCGGTATTATCTCTATTTTTAACTTGGAGCAGGTTCCATT
CATTGTTTTTTTCATCATAGTGAATAAAATCAACTGCTTTAACACTTGTGCCTGAACACCATATCCATCC
GGCGTAATACGACTCACTATAGGGAGAGCGGCCGCCAGATCTTCCGGATGGCTCGAGATGGTGAGCAAGG
GCGAGGAGCTGTTCACCGGGGTGGTGCCCATCCTGGTCGAGCTGGACGGCGACGTAAACGGCCACAAGTT
CAGCGTGTCCGGCGAGGGCGAGGGCGATGCCACCTACGGCAAGCTGACCCTGAAGTTCATCTGCACCACC
GGCAAGCTGCCCGTGCCCTGGCCCACCCTCGTGACCACCTTCGGCTACGGCCTGCAGTGCTTCGCCCGCT
ACCCCGACCACATGAAGCAGCACGACTTCTTCAAGTCCGCCATGCCCGAAGGCTACGTCCAGGAGCGCAC
CATCTTCTTCAAGGACGACGGCAACTACAAGACCCGCGCCGAGGTGAAGTTCGAGGGCGACACCCTGGTG
AACCGCATCGAGCTGAAGGGCATCGACTTCAAGGAGGACGGCAACATCCTGGGGCACAAGCTGGAGTACA
ACTACAACAGCCACAACGTCTATATCATGGCCGACAAGCAGAAGAACGGCATCAAGGTGAACTTCAAGAT
CCGCCACAACATCGAGGACGGCAGCGTGCAGCTCGCCGACCACTACCAGCAGAACACCCCCATCGGCGAC
GGCCCCGTGCTGCTGCCCGACAACCACTACCTGAGCTACCAGTCCGCCCTGAGCAAAGACCCCAACGAGA
AGCGCGATCACATGGTCCTGCTGGAGTTCGTGACCGCCGCCGGGATCACT
